>Addgene plasmid #211074 | pHTC-HaloTag_LEO1:1-666 | addgene full sequence | sequence record 426014 | Addgene NGS Result
TCAATATTGGCCATTAGCCATATTATTCATTGGTTATATAGCATAAATCAATATTGGCTATTGGCCATTG
CATACGTTGTATCTATATCATAATATGTACATTTATATTGGCTCATGTCCAATATGACCGCCATGTTGGC
ATTGATTATTGACTAGTTATTAATAGTAATCAATTACGGGGTCATTAGTTCATAGCCCATATATGGAGTT
CCGCGTTACATAACTTACGGTAAATGGCCCGCCTGGCTGACCGCCCAACGACCCCCGCCCATTGACGTCA
ATAATGACGTATGTTCCCATAGTAACGCCAATAGGGACTTTCCATTGACGTCAATGGGTGGAGTATTTAC
GGTAAACTGCCCACTTGGCAGTACATCAAGTGTATCATATGCCAAGTCCGCCCCCTATTGACGTCAATGA
CGGTAAATGGCCCGCCTGGCATTATGCCCAGTACATGACCTTACGGGACTTTCCTACTTGGCAGTACATC
TACGTATTAGTCATCGCTATTACCATGGTGATGCGGTTTTGGCAGTACACCAATGGGCGTGGATAGCGGT
TTGACTCACGGGGATTTCCAAGTCTCCACCCCATTGACGTCAATGGGAGTTTGTTTTGGCACCAAAATCA
ACGGGACTTTCCAAAATGTCGTAATAACCCCGCCCCGTTGACGCAAATGGGCGGTAGGCGTGTACGGTGG
GAGGTCTATATAAGCAGAGCTGGTTTAGTGAACCGTCAGATCACTAGAAGCTTTATTGCGGTAGTTTATC
ACAGTTAAATTGCTAACGCAGTCAGTGCTTCTGACACAACAGTCTCGAACTTAAGCTGCAGAAGTTGGTC
GTGAGGCACTGGGCAGGTAAGTATCAAGGTTACAAGACAGGTTTAAGGAGACCAATAGAAACTGGGCTTG
TCGAGACAGAGAAGACTCTTGCGTTTCTGATAGGCACCTATTGGTCTTACTGACATCCACTTTGCCTTTC
TCTCCACAGGTGTCCACTCCCAGTTCAATTACAGCTCTTAAGGCTAGAGTATTAATACGACTCACTATAG
GGCTAGCAAAGCGATCGCTTCCGAATTCACC
[1998 nt withheld, positions 1082-3079]
CTCGAGCCAACCACTGAGGATCTGTACTTTCAGAGCGATAACGATGGATCCGAAATCGGTACTGGCTTTC
CATTCGACCCCCATTATGTGGAAGTCCTGGGCGAGCGCATGCACTACGTCGATGTTGGTCCGCGCGATGG
CACCCCTGTGCTGTTCCTGCACGGTAACCCGACCTCCTCCTACGTGTGGCGCAACATCATCCCGCATGTT
GCACCGACCCATCGCTGCATTGCTCCAGACCTGATCGGTATGGGCAAATCCGACAAACCAGACCTGGGTT
ATTTCTTCGACGACCACGTCCGCTTCATGGATGCCTTCATCGAAGCCCTGGGTCTGGAAGAGGTCGTCCT
GGTCATTCACGACTGGGGCTCCGCTCTGGGTTTCCACTGGGCCAAGCGCAATCCAGAGCGCGTCAAAGGT
ATTGCATTTATGGAGTTCATCCGCCCTATCCCGACCTGGGACGAATGGCCAGAATTTGCCCGCGAGACCT
TCCAGGCCTTCCGCACCACCGACGTCGGCCGCAAGCTGATCATCGATCAGAACGTTTTTATCGAGGGTAC
GCTGCCGATGGGTGTCGTCCGCCCGCTGACTGAAGTCGAGATGGACCATTACCGCGAGCCGTTCCTGAAT
CCTGTTGACCGCGAGCCACTGTGGCGCTTCCCAAACGAGCTGCCAATCGCCGGTGAGCCAGCGAACATCG
TCGCGCTGGTCGAAGAATACATGGACTGGCTGCACCAGTCCCCTGTCCCGAAGCTGCTGTTCTGGGGCAC
CCCAGGCGTTCTGATCCCACCGGCCGAAGCCGCTCGCCTGGCCAAAAGCCTGCCTAACTGCAAGGCTGTG
GACATCGGCCCGGGTCTGAATCTGCTGCAAGAAGACAACCCGGACCTGATCGGCAGCGAGATCGCGCGCT
GGCTGTCTACTCTGGAGATTTCCGGTTAATAGAATTGGCATGCAAGCTGATCCGGCTGCTAACAAAGCCC
GAAAGGAAGCTGAGTTGGCTGCTGCCACCGCTGAGCAATAACTAGCATAACCCCTTGGGGCGGCCGCTTC
GAGCAGACATGATAAGATACATTGATGAGTTTGGACAAACCACAACTAGAATGCAGTGAAAAAAATGCTT
TATTTGTGAAATTTGTGATGCTATTGCTTTATTTGTAACCATTATAAGCTGCAATAAACAAGTTAACAAC
AACAATTGCATTCATTTTATGTTTCAGGTTCAGGGGGAGATGTGGGAGGTTTTTTTAAGCAAGTAAAACC
TCTACAAATGTGGTAAAATCGAATTTTAACAAAATATTAACGCTTACAATTTCCTGATGCGGTATTTTCT
CCTTACGCATCTGTGCGGTATTTCACACCGCATACGCGGATCTGCGCAGCACCATGGCCTGAAATAACCT
CTGAAAGAGGAACTTGGTTAGGTACCTTCTGAGGCGGAAAGAACCAGCTGTGGAATGTGTGTCAGTTAGG
GTGTGGAAAGTCCCCAGGCTCCCCAGCAGGCAGAAGTATGCAAAGCATGCATCTCAATTAGTCAGCAACC
AGGTGTGGAAAGTCCCCAGGCTCCCCAGCAGGCAGAAGTATGCAAAGCATGCATCTCAATTAGTCAGCAA
CCATAGTCCCGCCCCTAACTCCGCCCATCCCGCCCCTAACTCCGCCCAGTTCCGCCCATTCTCCGCCCCA
TGGCTGACTAATTTTTTTTATTTATGCAGAGGCCGAGGCCGCCTCGGCCTCTGAGCTATTCCAGAAGTAG
TGAGGAGGCTTTTTTGGAGGCCTAGGCTTTTGCAAAAAGCTTGATTCTTCTGACACAACAGTCTCGAACT
TAAGGCTAGAGCCACCATGATTGAACAAGATGGATTGCACGCAGGTTCTCCGGCCGCTTGGGTGGAGAGG
CTATTCGGCTATGACTGGGCACAACAGACAATCGGCTGCTCTGATGCCGCCGTGTTCCGGCTGTCAGCGC
AGGGGCGCCCGGTTCTTTTTGTCAAGACCGACCTGTCCGGTGCCCTGAATGAACTGCAGGACGAGGCAGC
GCGGCTATCGTGGCTGGCCACGACGGGCGTTCCTTGCGCAGCTGTGCTCGACGTTGTCACTGAAGCGGGA
AGGGACTGGCTGCTATTGGGCGAAGTGCCGGGGCAGGATCTCCTGTCATCTCACCTTGCTCCTGCCGAGA
AAGTATCCATCATGGCTGATGCAATGCGGCGGCTGCATACGCTTGATCCGGCTACCTGCCCATTCGACCA
CCAAGCGAAACATCGCATCGAGCGAGCACGTACTCGGATGGAAGCCGGTCTTGTCGATCAGGATGATCTG
GACGAAGAGCATCAGGGGCTCGCGCCAGCCGAACTGTTCGCCAGGCTCAAGGCGCGCATGCCCGACGGCG
AGGATCTCGTCGTGACCCATGGCGATGCCTGCTTGCCGAATATCATGGTGGAAAATGGCCGCTTTTCTGG
ATTCATCGACTGTGGCCGGCTGGGTGTGGCGGACCGCTATCAGGACATAGCGTTGGCTACCCGTGATATT
GCTGAAGAGCTTGGCGGCGAATGGGCTGACCGCTTCCTCGTGCTTTACGGTATCGCCGCTCCCGATTCGC
AGCGCATCGCCTTCTATCGCCTTCTTGACGAGTTCTTCTGAGCGGGACTCTGGGGTTCGAAATGACCGAC
CAAGCGACGCCCAACCTGCCATCACGATGGCCGCAATAAAATATCTTTATTTTCATTACATCTGTGTGTT
GGTTTTTTGTGTGAATCGATAGCGATAAGGATCCTCTTTGCGCTTGCGTTTTCCCTTGTCCAGATAGCCC
AGTAGCTGACATTCATCCGGGGTCAGCACCGTTTCTGCGGACTGGCTTTCTACGTAATGGTTTCTTAGAC
GTCAGGTGGCACTTTTCGGGGAAATGTGCGCGGAACCCCTATTTGTTTATTTTTCTAAATACATTCAAAT
ATGTATCCGCTCATGAGACAATAACCCTGATAAATGCTTCAATAATATTGAAAAAGGAAGAGTATGAGTA
TTCAACATTTCCGTGTCGCCCTTATTCCCTTTTTTGCGGCATTTTGCCTTCCTGTTTTTGCTCACCCAGA
AACGCTGGTGAAAGTAAAAGATGCTGAAGATCAGTTGGGTGCACGAGTGGGTTACATCGAACTGGATCTC
AACAGCGGTAAGATCCTTGAGAGTTTTCGCCCCGAAGAACGTTTTCCAATGATGAGCACTTTCAAAGTTC
TGCTATGTGGCGCGGTATTATCCCGTATTGACGCCGGGCAAGAGCAACTCGGTCGCCGCATACACTATTC
TCAGAATGACTTGGTTGAGTACTCACCAGTCACAGAAAAGCATCTTACGGATGGCATGACAGTAAGAGAA
TTATGCAGTGCTGCCATAACCATGAGTGATAACACTGCGGCCAACTTACTTCTGACAACTATCGGAGGAC
CGAAGGAGCTAACCGCTTTTTTGCACAACATGGGGGATCATGTAACTCGCCTTGATCGTTGGGAACCGGA
GCTGAATGAAGCCATACCAAACGACGAGCGTGACACCACGATGCCTGTAGCAATGGCAACAACGTTGCGC
AAACTATTAACTGGCGAACTACTTACTCTAGCTTCCCGGCAACAATTAATAGACTGGATGGAGGCGGATA
AAGTTGCAGGACCACTTCTGCGCTCGGCCCTTCCGGCTGGCTGGTTTATTGCTGATAAATCTGGAGCCGG
TGAGCGTGGGTCTCGCGGTATCATTGCAGCACTGGGGCCAGATGGTAAGCCCTCCCGTATCGTAGTTATC
TACACGACGGGGAGTCAGGCAACTATGGATGAACGAAATAGACAGATCGCTGAGATAGGTGCCTCACTGA
TTAAGCATTGGTAATTCGAAATGACCGACCAAGCGACGCCCAACCGGTATCAGCTCACTCAAAGGCGGTA
ATACGGTTATCCACAGAATCAGGGGATAACGCAGGAAAGAACATGTGAGCAAAAGGCCAGCAAAAGGCCA
GGAACCGTAAAAAGGCCGCGTTGCTGGCGTTTTTCCATAGGCTCCGCCCCCCTGACGAGCATCACAAAAA
TCGACGCTCAAGTCAGAGGTGGCGAAACCCGACAGGACTATAAAGATACCAGGCGTTTCCCCCTGGAAGC
TCCCTCGTGCGCTCTCCTGTTCCGACCCTGCCGCTTACCGGATACCTGTCCGCCTTTCTCCCTTCGGGAA
GCGTGGCGCTTTCTCATAGCTCACGCTGTAGGTATCTCAGTTCGGTGTAGGTCGTTCGCTCCAAGCTGGG
CTGTGTGCACGAACCCCCCGTTCAGCCCGACCGCTGCGCCTTATCCGGTAACTATCGTCTTGAGTCCAAC
CCGGTAAGACACGACTTATCGCCACTGGCAGCAGCCACTGGTAACAGGATTAGCAGAGCGAGGTATGTAG
GCGGTGCTACAGAGTTCTTGAAGTGGTGGCCTAACTACGGCTACACTAGAAGGACAGTATTTGGTATCTG
CGCTCTGCTGAAGCCAGTTACCTTCGGAAAAAGAGTTGGTAGCTCTTGATCCGGCAAACAAACCACCGCT
GGTAGCGGTGGTTTTTTTGTTTGCAAGCAGCAGATTACGCGCAGAAAAAAAGGATTTCAAGAAGATCCTT
TGATCTTTTCTACGGGGTCTGACGCTCAGTGGAACGAAAACTCACGTTAAGGGATTTTGGTCATGAGATT
ATCAAAAAGGATCTTCACCTAGATCCTTTTATAGTCCGGAAATACAGGAACGCACGCTGGATGGCCCTTC
GCTGGGATGGTGAAACCATGAAAAATGGCAGCTTCAGTGGATTAAGTGGGGGTAATGTGGCCTGTACCCT
CTGGTTGCATAGGTATTCATACGGTTAAAATTTATCAGGCGCGATTGCGGCAGTTTTTCGGGTGGTTTGT
TGCCATTTTTACCTGTCTGCTGCCGTGATCGCGCTGAACGCGTTTTAGCGGTGCGTACAATTAAGGGATT
ATGGTAAATCCACTTACTGTCTGCCCTCGTAGCCATCGAGATAAACCGCAGTACTCCGGCCACGATGCGT
CCGGCGTAGAGGATCGAGATCT
Features (pLannotate 1.2.2; 21 found; start..end, strand, type, name):
    140..517     +  enhancer       CMV enhancer: human cytomegalovirus immediate early enhancer
    519..718     +  promoter       CMV promoter: human cytomegalovirus (CMV) immediate early promoter
    857..989     +  intron         chimeric intron: chimera between introns from human β-globin and immunoglobulin heavy chain genes
   1033..1051    +  promoter       T7 promoter: promoter for bacteriophage T7 RNA polymerase
   1082..3013    +  CDS            LEO1 (sequence withheld): LEO1_HUMAN - Also known as RDL. Experimental evidence at protein level: Swiss-Prot protein existence level 1. Component of the PAF1 complex (PAF1C) which has multiple functions during transcription by RNA polymerase II and is implicated in regulation of development and maintenance of embryonic stem cell pluripotency. PAF1C associates with RNA polymerase II through interaction with POLR2A CTD non-phosphorylated and 'Ser-2'- and 'Ser- 5'-phosphorylated forms and is involved in transcriptional elongation, acting both independently and synergistically with TCEA1 and in cooperation with the DSIF co
   3095..3115    +  CDS            TEV site: tobacco etch virus (TEV) protease recognition and cleavage site
   3131..4014    +  CDS            HaloTag® (fragment): modified bacterial dehalogenase that forms covalent bonds with chloroalkane derivatives
   4044..4093    +  CDS            SET1 (fragment): solubility-enhancement tag derived from T7 phage gene 10B
   4101..4120    +  terminator     T7 terminator (fragment): transcription terminator for bacteriophage T7 RNA polymerase
   4142..4263    -  polyA_signal   SV40 poly(A) signal: SV40 polyadenylation signal
   4286..4354    -  CDS            large T antigen (fragment): large T antigen from SV40 (simian virus 40)
   4359..4391    +  rep_origin     M13 ori (fragment): M13 bacteriophage origin of replication; arrow indicates direction of (+) strand synthesis
   4392..4443    -  misc_feature   bom (fragment): basis of mobility region from pBR322
   4508..4865    +  promoter       SV40 promoter: SV40 enhancer and early promoter
   4916..5707    +  CDS            neo: KKA2_KLEPN - Also known as kan, nptII. Experimental evidence at protein level: Swiss-Prot protein existence level 1. Resistance to kanamycin, neomycin, paromomycin, ribostamycin, butirosin and gentamicin B. From Klebsiella pneumoniae.
   5774..5822    +  polyA_signal   poly(A) signal: synthetic polyadenylation signal
   5843..5935    -  CDS            tnpA (fragment): TN5P_ECOLX - Also known as tnp. Experimental evidence at protein level: Swiss-Prot protein existence level 1. Mediates transposition of transposon Tn5 by a 'cut and paste' mechanism. First, the monomeric transposase binds the 19 bp inverted DNA repeats flanking the transposon. Then, dimerization of the DNA- bound transposase creates a synaptic DNA complex. After nicking of the first DNA strand, excision of the transposon proceeds through a series of intermediates. The transposase then mediates the insertion of the transposon at a new site by strand transfer. The activity of the wild- type tran
   5978..6082    +  promoter       AmpR promoter: bla
   6083..6943    +  CDS            AmpR: β-lactamase; bla; confers resistance to ampicillin, carbenicillin, and related antibiotics
   7101..7689    -  rep_origin     ori: high-copy-number ColE1/pMB1/pBR322/pUC origin of replication
   7805..8088    +  misc_feature   cer region: ColE1-derived recombination site that helps to maintain plasmids as monomers
