[The description below was written by a language model from this plasmid's Addgene catalogue record and pLannotate feature annotations shown in this document.]
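Description:
pHTC-HaloTag_LEO1:1-666 is a mammalian expression plasmid built on the Promega pHTC-HaloTag backbone and carries full-length, wild-type human LEO1 (residues M1 to D666, a 1,998 bp insert derived from a Mammalian Gene Collection clone) fused at its C-terminus to HaloTag. The sequenced plasmid is 8,141 nt. It replicates in E. coli from a high-copy ColE1/pUC-type origin and is selected with ampicillin through the bla gene. A ColE1 cer site is also present, which helps keep the plasmid in monomeric form. For selection in mammalian cells, a separate cassette places the neomycin phosphotransferase gene under the SV40 enhancer/early promoter with a synthetic poly(A) signal, conferring G418 resistance.

The expression unit is driven by the human CMV immediate-early enhancer and promoter, followed by a chimeric β-globin/immunoglobulin intron that generally improves transcript processing and expression. A T7 promoter sits just upstream of the coding region, which would also permit in vitro transcription. The LEO1 open reading frame, inserted by ligation-independent cloning between retained EcoRI and XhoI sites, continues through a short linker containing a TEV protease recognition site into HaloTag, and the unit ends with an SV40 polyadenylation signal. HaloTag is a modified bacterial dehalogenase that bonds covalently to chloroalkane ligands, so the fusion can be fluorescently labelled, captured on resin, or used in cellular proximity and target-engagement assays, while the TEV site allows the tag to be removed. LEO1 is a component of the PAF1 complex, which acts in RNA polymerase II transcription elongation. The plasmid was deposited in connection with a study of the ligandability of WD40 repeat proteins, but the record does not state its specific role in that work.
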