Addgene plasmid #211074: pHTC-HaloTag_LEO1:1-666
Purpose: Mammalian expression of full-length human LEO1. C-terminal HaloTag.
Depositing lab: Cheryl Arrowsmith. Depositing organization: University of Toronto. Publication: A Target Class Ligandability Evaluation of WD40 Repeat-Containing Proteins. Ackloo S, Li F, Szewczyk M, Seitova A, Loppnau P, Zeng H, Xu J, Ahmad S, Arnautova YA, Baghaie AJ, Beldar S, Bolotokova A, Centrella PA, Chau I, Clark MA, Cuozzo JW, Dehghani-Tafti S, Disch JS, Dong A, Dumas A, Feng JA, Ghiabi P, Gibson E, Gilmer J, Goldman B, Green SR, Guie MA, Guilinger JP, Harms N, Herasymenko O, Houliston S, Hutchinson A, Kearnes S, Keefe AD, Kimani SW, Kramer T, Kutera M, Kwak HA, Lento C, Li Y, Liu J, Loup J, Machado RAC, Mulhern CJ, Perveen S, Righetto GL, Riley P, Shrestha S, Sigel EA, Silva M, Sintchak MD, Slakman BL, Taylor RD, Thompson J, Torng W, Underkoffler C, von Rechenberg M, Walsh RT, Watson I, Wilson DJ, Wolf E, Yadav M, Yazdi AK, Zhang J, Zhang Y, Santhakumar V, Edwards AM, Barsyte-Lovejoy D, Schapira M, Brown PJ, Halabelian L, Arrowsmith CH. J Med Chem. 2025 Jan 23;68(2):1092-1112. doi: 10.1021/acs.jmedchem.4c02010. Epub 2024 Nov 4. PubMed 39495097.
Backbone
  Vector backbone: pHTC-HaloTag
  Backbone manufacturer: Promega
  Vector type: Mammalian Expression
  Selectable markers: Neomycin (select with G418)
Growth in bacteria
  Bacterial resistance: Ampicillin, 100 μg/mL
  Growth temperature: 37°C
  Growth strain: DH5alpha
  Copy number: High Copy
Gene/Insert
  Gene/Insert name: LEO1:M1-D666
  Species: H. sapiens (human)
  Insert size (bp): 1998
  Mutation: wild type
  Entrez Gene: LEO1 (a.k.a. RDL)
  Promoter: CMV
  Tag / fusion protein: HaloTag (C terminal on insert)
  Cloning method: Ligation Independent Cloning
  Sequencing primers: 5′ CTTACTGACATCCACTTTGC; 3′ CAACATCGACGTAGTGCATG
Resource information
  A portion of this plasmid was derived from a plasmid made by: Mammalian Gene Collection (BC018147)
Terms and licenses: Academic/Nonprofit Terms; Industry Terms: Not Available to Industry
Depositor comments: 5' Cloning Site: EcoR1 (not destroyed), 3' Cloning Site: Xho1 (not destroyed). C terminal tag: lepttedlyfqsdndgseigtgfpfdphyvevlgermhyvdvgprdgtpvlflhgnptssyvwrniiphvapthrciapdligmgksdkpdlgyffddhvrfmdafiealgleevvlvihdwgsalgfhwakrnpervkgiafmefirpiptwdewpefaretfqafrttdvgrkliidqnvfiegtlpmgvvrpltevemdhyrepflnpvdreplwrfpnelpiagepanivalveeymdwlhqspvpkllfwgtpgvlippaeaarlakslpnckavdigpglnllqednpdligseiarwlstleisg.
How to cite: pHTC-HaloTag_LEO1:1-666 was a gift from Cheryl Arrowsmith (Addgene plasmid # 211074 ; http://n2t.net/addgene:211074 ; RRID:Addgene_211074)
