>Addgene plasmid #211074 | pHTC-HaloTag_LEO1:1-666 | depositor partial sequence | sequence record 411628 | Insert sequence
[1998 nt withheld, positions 1-1998]
